>Addgene plasmid #40972 | pCAGPBase | depositor full sequence | sequence record 54285 | pCAGPBase sequence 6571 bps
GTCGACATTGATTATTGACTAGTTATTAATAGTAATCAATTACGGGGTCATTAGTTCATAGCCCATATAT
GGAGTTCCGCGTTACATAACTTACGGTAAATGGCCCGCCTGGCTGACCGCCCAACGACCCCCGCCCATTG
ACGTCAATAATGACGTATGTTCCCATAGTAACGCCAATAGGGACTTTCCATTGACGTCAATGGGTGGACT
ATTTACGGTAAACTGCCCACTTGGCAGTACATCAAGTGTATCATATGCCAAGTACGCCCCCTATTGACGT
CAATGACGGTAAATGGCCCGCCTGGCATTATGCCCAGTACATGACCTTATGGGACTTTCCTACTTGGCAG
TACATCTACGTATTAGTCATCGCTATTACCATGGGTCGAGGTGAGCCCCACGTTCTGCTTCACTCTCCCC
ATCTCCCCCCCCTCCCCACCCCCAATTTTGTATTTATTTATTTTTTAATTATTTTGTGCAGCGATGGGGG
CGGGGGGGGGGGGGGCGCGCGCCAGGCGGGGCGGGGCGGGGCGAGGGGCGGGGCGGGGCGAGGCGGAGAG
GTGCGGCGGCAGCCAATCAGAGCGGCGCGCTCCGAAAGTTTCCTTTTATGGCGAGGCGGCGGCGGCGGCG
GCCCTATAAAAAGCGAAGCGCGCGGCGGGCGGGAGTCGCTGCGTTGCCTTCGCCCCGTGCCCCGCTCCGC
GCCGCCTCGCGCCGCCCGCCCCGGCTCTGACTGACCGCGTTACTCCCACAGGTGAGCGGGCGGGACGGCC
CTTCTCCTCCGGGCTGTAATTAGCGCTTGGTTTAATGACGGCTCGTTTCTTTTCTGTGGCTGCGTGAAAG
CCTTAAAGGGCTCCGGGAGGGCCCTTTGTGCGGGGGGGAGCGGCTCGGGGGGTGCGTGCGTGTGTGTGTG
CGTGGGGAGCGCCGCGTGCGGCCCGCGCTGCCCGGCGGCTGTGAGCGCTGCGGGCGCGGCGCGGGGCTTT
GTGCGCTCCGCGTGTGCGCGAGGGGAGCGCGGCCGGGGGCGGTGCCCCGCGGTGCGGGGGGGCTGCGAGG
GGAACAAAGGCTGCGTGCGGGGTGTGTGCGTGGGGGGGTGAGCAGGGGGTGTGGGCGCGGCGGTCGGGCT
GTAACCCCCCCCTGCACCCCCCTCCCCGAGTTGCTGAGCACGGCCCGGCTTCGGGTGCGGGGCTCCGTGC
GGGGCGTGGCGCGGGGCTCGCCGTGCCGGGCGGGGGGTGGCGGCAGGTGGGGGTGCCGGGCGGGGCGGGG
CCGCCTCGGGCCGGGGAGGGCTCGGGGGAGGGGCGCGGCGGCCCCGGAGCGCCGGCGGCTGTCGAGGCGC
GGCGAGCCGCAGCCATTGCCTTTTATGGTAATCGTGCGAGAGGGCGCAGGGACTTCCTTTGTCCCAAATC
TGGCGGAGCCGAAATCTGGGAGGCGCCGCCGCACCCCCTCTAGCGGGCGCGGGCGAAGCGGTGCGGCGCC
GGCAGGAAGGAAATGGGCGGGGAGGGCCTTCGTGCGTCGCCGCGCCGCCGTCCCCTTCTCCATCTCCAGC
CTCGGGGCTGCCGCAGGGGGACGGCTGCCTTCGGGGGGGACGGGGCAGGGCGGGGTTCGGCTTCTGGCGT
GTGACCGGCGGCTCTAGAGCCTCTGCTAACCATGTTCATGCCTTCTTCTTTTTCCTACAGCTCCTGGGCA
ACGTGCTGGTTATTGTGCTGTCTCATCATTTTGGCAAAGAATTCATGGGTAGTTCTTTAGACGATGAGCA
TATCCTCTCTGCTCTTCTGCAAAGCGATGACGAGCTTGTTGGTGAGGATTCTGACAGTGAAATATCAGAT
CACGTAAGTGAAGATGACGTCCAGAGCGATACAGAAGAAGCGTTTATAGATGAGGTACATGAAGTGCAGC
CAACGTCAAGCGGTAGTGAAATATTAGACGAACAAAATGTTATTGAACAACCAGGTTCTTCATTGGCTTC
TAACAGAATCTTGACCTTGCCACAGAGGACTATTAGAGGTAAGAATAAACATTGTTGGTCAACTTCAAAG
TCCACGAGGCGTAGCCGAGTCTCTGCACTGAACATTGTCAGATCTCAAAGAGGTCCGACGCGTATGTGCC
GCAATATATATGACCCACTTTTATGCTTCAAACTATTTTTTACTGATGAGATAATTTCGGAAATTGTAAA
ATGGACAAATGCTGAGATATCATTGAAACGTCGGGAATCTATGACAGGTGCTACATTTCGTGACACGAAT
GAAGATGAAATCTATGCTTTCTTTGGTATTCTGGTAATGACAGCAGTGAGAAAAGATAACCACATGTCCA
CAGATGACCTCTTTGATCGATCTTTGTCAATGGTGTACGTCTCTGTAATGAGTCGTGATCGTTTTGATTT
TTTGATACGATGTCTTAGAATGGATGACAAAAGTATACGGCCCACACTTCGAGAAAACGATGTATTTACT
CCTGTTAGAAAAATATGGGATCTCTTTATCCATCAGTGCATACAAAATTACACTCCAGGGGCTCATTTGA
CCATAGATGAACAGTTACTTGGTTTTAGAGGACGGTGTCCGTTTAGGATGTATATCCCAAACAAGCCAAG
TAAGTATGGAATAAAAATCCTCATGATGTGTGACAGTGGTACGAAGTATATGATAAATGGAATGCCTTAT
TTGGGAAGAGGAACACAGACCAACGGAGTACCACTCGGTGAATACTACGTGAAGGAGTTATCAAAGCCTG
TGCACGGTAGTTGTCGTAATATTACGTGTGACAATTGGTTCACCTCAATCCCTTTGGCAAAAAACTTACT
ACAAGAACCGTATAAGTTAACCATTGTGGGAACCGTGCGATCAAACAAACGCGAGATACCGGAAGTACTG
AAAAACAGTCGCTCCAGGCCAGTGGGAACATCGATGTTTTGTTTTGACGGACCCCTTACTCTCGTCTCAT
ATAAACCGAAGCCAGCTAAGATGGTATACTTATTATCATCTTGTGATGAGGATGCTTCTATCAACGAAAG
TACCGGTAAACCGCAAATGGTTATGTATTATAATCAAACTAAAGGCGGAGTGGACACGCTAGACCAAATG
TGTTCTGTGATGACCTGCAGTAGGAAGACGAATAGGTGGCCTATGGCATTATTGTACGGAATGATAAACA
TTGCCTGCATAAATTCTTTTATTATATACAGCCATAATGTCAGTAGCAAGGGAGAAAAGGTTCAAAGTCG
CAAAAAATTTATGAGAAACCTTTACATGAGCCTGACGTCATCGTTTATGCGTAAGCGTTTAGAAGCTCCT
ACTTTGAAGAGATATTTGCGCGATAATATCTCTAATATTTTGCCAAATGAAGTGCCTGGTACATCAGATG
ACAGTACTGAAGAGCCAGTAATGAAAAAACGTACTTACTGTACTTACTGCCCCTCTAAAATAAGGCGAAA
GGCAAATGCATCGTGCAAAAAATGCAAAAAAGTTATTTGTCGAGAGCATAATATTGATATGTGCCAAAGT
TGTTTCTGAGCGGCCGCACTCCTCAGGTGCAGGCTGCCTATCAGAAGGTGGTGGCTGGTGTGGCCAATGC
CCTGGCTCACAAATACCACTGAGATCTTTTTCCCTCTGCCAAAAATTATGGGGACATCATGAAGCCCCTT
GAGCATCTGACTTCTGGCTAATAAAGGAAATTTATTTTCATTGCAATAGTGTGTTGGAATTTTTTGTGTC
TCTCACTCGGAAGGACATATGGGAGGGCAAATCATTTAAAACATCAGAATGAGTATTTGGTTTAGAGTTT
GGCAACATATGCCATATGCTGGCTGCCATGAACAAAGGTGGCTATAAAGAGGTCATCAGTATATGAAACA
GCCCCCTGCTGTCCATTCCTTATTCCATAGAAAAGCCTTGACTTGAGGTTAGATTTTTTTTATATTTTGT
TTTGTGTTATTTTTTTCTTTAACATCCCTAAAATTTTCCTTACATGTTTTACTAGCCAGATTTTTCCTCC
TCTCCTGACTACTCCCAGTCATAGCTGTCCCTCTTCTCTTATGAAGATCCCTCGACCTGCAGCCCAAGCT
TGGCGTAATCATGGTCATAGCTGTTTCCTGTGTGAAATTGTTATCCGCTCACAATTCCACACAACATACG
AGCCGGAAGCATAAAGTGTAAAGCCTGGGGTGCCTAATGAGTGAGCTAACTCACATTAATTGCGTTGCGC
TCACTGCCCGCTTTCCAGTCGGGAAACCTGTCGTGCCAGCGGATCCGCATCTCAATTAGTCAGCAACCAT
AGTCCCGCCCCTAACTCCGCCCATCCCGCCCCTAACTCCGCCCAGTTCCGCCCATTCTCCGCCCCATGGC
TGACTAATTTTTTTTATTTATGCAGAGGCCGAGGCCGCCTCGGCCTCTGAGCTATTCCAGAAGTAGTGAG
GAGGCTTTTTTGGAGGCCTAGGCTTTTGCAAAAAGCTAACTTGTTTATTGCAGCTTATAATGGTTACAAA
TAAAGCAATAGCATCACAAATTTCACAAATAAAGCATTTTTTTCACTGCATTCTAGTTGTGGTTTGTCCA
AACTCATCAATGTATCTTATCATGTCTGGATCCGCTGCATTAATGAATCGGCCAACGCGCGGGGAGAGGC
GGTTTGCGTATTGGGCGCTCTTCCGCTTCCTCGCTCACTGACTCGCTGCGCTCGGTCGTTCGGCTGCGGC
GAGCGGTATCAGCTCACTCAAAGGCGGTAATACGGTTATCCACAGAATCAGGGGATAACGCAGGAAAGAA
CATGTGAGCAAAAGGCCAGCAAAAGGCCAGGAACCGTAAAAAGGCCGCGTTGCTGGCGTTTTTCCATAGG
CTCCGCCCCCCTGACGAGCATCACAAAAATCGACGCTCAAGTCAGAGGTGGCGAAACCCGACAGGACTAT
AAAGATACCAGGCGTTTCCCCCTGGAAGCTCCCTCGTGCGCTCTCCTGTTCCGACCCTGCCGCTTACCGG
ATACCTGTCCGCCTTTCTCCCTTCGGGAAGCGTGGCGCTTTCTCAATGCTCACGCTGTAGGTATCTCAGT
TCGGTGTAGGTCGTTCGCTCCAAGCTGGGCTGTGTGCACGAACCCCCCGTTCAGCCCGACCGCTGCGCCT
TATCCGGTAACTATCGTCTTGAGTCCAACCCGGTAAGACACGACTTATCGCCACTGGCAGCAGCCACTGG
TAACAGGATTAGCAGAGCGAGGTATGTAGGCGGTGCTACAGAGTTCTTGAAGTGGTGGCCTAACTACGGC
TACACTAGAAGGACAGTATTTGGTATCTGCGCTCTGCTGAAGCCAGTTACCTTCGGAAAAAGAGTTGGTA
GCTCTTGATCCGGCAAACAAACCACCGCTGGTAGCGGTGGTTTTTTTGTTTGCAAGCAGCAGATTACGCG
CAGAAAAAAAGGATCTCAAGAAGATCCTTTGATCTTTTCTACGGGGTCTGACGCTCAGTGGAACGAAAAC
TCACGTTAAGGGATTTTGGTCATGAGATTATCAAAAAGGATCTTCACCTAGATCCTTTTAAATTAAAAAT
GAAGTTTTAAATCAATCTAAAGTATATATGAGTAAACTTGGTCTGACAGTTACCAATGCTTAATCAGTGA
GGCACCTATCTCAGCGATCTGTCTATTTCGTTCATCCATAGTTGCCTGACTCCCCGTCGTGTAGATAACT
ACGATACGGGAGGGCTTACCATCTGGCCCCAGTGCTGCAATGATACCGCGAGACCCACGCTCACCGGCTC
CAGATTTATCAGCAATAAACCAGCCAGCCGGAAGGGCCGAGCGCAGAAGTGGTCCTGCAACTTTATCCGC
CTCCATCCAGTCTATTAATTGTTGCCGGGAAGCTAGAGTAAGTAGTTCGCCAGTTAATAGTTTGCGCAAC
GTTGTTGCCATTGCTACAGGCATCGTGGTGTCACGCTCGTCGTTTGGTATGGCTTCATTCAGCTCCGGTT
CCCAACGATCAAGGCGAGTTACATGATCCCCCATGTTGTGCAAAAAAGCGGTTAGCTCCTTCGGTCCTCC
GATCGTTGTCAGAAGTAAGTTGGCCGCAGTGTTATCACTCATGGTTATGGCAGCACTGCATAATTCTCTT
ACTGTCATGCCATCCGTAAGATGCTTTTCTGTGACTGGTGAGTACTCAACCAAGTCATTCTGAGAATAGT
GTATGCGGCGACCGAGTTGCTCTTGCCCGGCGTCAATACGGGATAATACCGCGCCACATAGCAGAACTTT
AAAAGTGCTCATCATTGGAAAACGTTCTTCGGGGCGAAAACTCTCAAGGATCTTACCGCTGTTGAGATCC
AGTTCGATGTAACCCACTCGTGCACCCAACTGATCTTCAGCATCTTTTACTTTCACCAGCGTTTCTGGGT
GAGCAAAAACAGGAAGGCAAAATGCCGCAAAAAAGGGAATAAGGGCGACACGGAAATGTTGAATACTCAT
ACTCTTCCTTTTTCAATATTATTGAAGCATTTATCAGGGTTATTGTCTCATGAGCGGATACATATTTGAA
TGTATTTAGAAAAATAAACAAATAGGGGTTCCGCGCACATTTCCCCGAAAAGTGCCACCTG
Features (pLannotate 1.2.2; 17 found; start..end, strand, type, name):
      4..383     +  enhancer       CMV enhancer: human cytomegalovirus immediate early enhancer
    386..661     +  promoter       chicken β-actin promoter: No description available
    662..1670    +  intron         chimeric intron: chimera between introns from chicken β-actin and rabbit β-globin
   1668..1724    +  CDS            HBB (fragment): HBB_LEPEU - Experimental evidence at protein level: Swiss-Prot protein existence level 1. Involved in oxygen transport from the lung to the various peripheral tissues. From Lepus europaeus (European hare).
   3518..3589    +  CDS            HBB (fragment): HBB_PONPY - Experimental evidence at transcript level: Swiss-Prot protein existence level 2. Involved in oxygen transport from the lung to the various peripheral tissues. From Pongo pygmaeus (Bornean orangutan).
   3660..3715    +  polyA_signal   β-globin poly(A) signal: rabbit β-globin polyadenylation signal (Gil and Proudfoot, 1987)
   4098..4114    -  protein_bind   lac operator: The lac repressor binds to the lac operator to inhibit transcription in E. coli. This inhibition can be relieved by adding lactose or isopropyl-β-D-thiogalactopyranoside (IPTG). lac repressor encoded by lacI
   4122..4152    -  promoter       lac promoter: promoter for the E. coli lac operon
   4167..4188    -  protein_bind   CAP binding site: CAP binding activates transcription in the presence of cAMP. E. coli catabolite activator protein
   4201..4240    -  CDS            lacI (fragment): lac repressor; lacI; The lac repressor binds to the lac operator to inhibit transcription in E. coli. This inhibition can be relieved by adding lactose or isopropyl-β-D-thiogalactopyranoside (IPTG).
   4247..4269    +  promoter       SV40 promoter (fragment): SV40 enhancer and early promoter
   4293..4428    +  rep_origin     SV40 ori: SV40 origin of replication
   4448..4582    +  polyA_signal   SV40 poly(A) signal: SV40 polyadenylation signal
   4584..4638    -  CDS            lacI (fragment): lac repressor; lacI; The lac repressor binds to the lac operator to inhibit transcription in E. coli. This inhibition can be relieved by adding lactose or isopropyl-β-D-thiogalactopyranoside (IPTG).
   4821..5409    -  rep_origin     ori: high-copy-number ColE1/pMB1/pBR322/pUC origin of replication
   5580..6440    -  CDS            AmpR: β-lactamase; bla; confers resistance to ampicillin, carbenicillin, and related antibiotics
   6441..6545    -  promoter       AmpR promoter: bla
