[The description below was written by a language model from this plasmid's Addgene catalogue record and pLannotate feature annotations shown in this document.]
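Description:
pCAGPBase is a mammalian expression plasmid that supplies piggyBac transposase, built on the pCAGGFP backbone by placing a synthetic transposase coding sequence of about 1.8 kb between retained EcoRI and NotI sites. Expression is driven by the composite CAG promoter, which the feature table resolves into the human cytomegalovirus immediate-early enhancer, the chicken β-actin promoter and a chimeric chicken β-actin/rabbit β-globin intron. Transcripts are terminated by the rabbit β-globin polyadenylation signal. The automated annotation does not label the transposase open reading frame itself. It corresponds to the unannotated gap between the end of the intron and the β-globin 3′ region, and the short "HBB" fragments flanking that gap are most likely residual globin exon sequence belonging to the CAG cassette rather than separate genes. No epitope tag or fluorescent reporter is annotated, and the total size is consistent with the transposase having replaced GFP, although the record does not say so explicitly.

The plasmid is maintained in E. coli at high copy through a ColE1/pUC-type origin and selected with ampicillin via the β-lactamase gene and its native promoter. Leftover backbone elements include lac promoter/operator sequences, small lacI fragments, an SV40 origin with a partial SV40 promoter, and an SV40 poly(A) signal. There is no mammalian selection marker. The plasmid functions as a helper: when co-delivered with a donor plasmid carrying a transgene flanked by piggyBac terminal repeats, the transposase excises that cassette and integrates it into the host genome. The associated publication applied this approach to stable transgenesis of the radial glia lineage in rat neocortex, so that transgenes persist in dividing progenitors and their progeny.
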