Addgene plasmid #40972: pCAGPBase
Depositing lab: Joseph Loturco. Publication: A method for stable transgenesis of radial glia lineage in rat neocortex by piggyBac mediated transposition. Chen F, LoTurco J. J Neurosci Methods. 2012 Jun 15;207(2):172-80. Epub 2012 Apr 11. 10.1016/j.jneumeth.2012.03.016 PubMed 22521325.
Backbone
  Vector backbone: pCAGGFP
  Backbone size w/o insert (bp): 5551
  Total vector size (bp): 6571
  Vector type: Mammalian Expression
Growth in bacteria
  Bacterial resistance: Ampicillin, 100 μg/mL
  Growth temperature: 37°C
  Growth strain: DH5alpha
  Copy number: High Copy
Gene/Insert
  Gene/Insert name: PiggyBac transposase
  Species: Synthetic
  Insert size (bp): 1785
  GenBank ID: EF591491.1
  Promoter: CAG promtoer
  Cloning method: Restriction Enzyme; 5′ cloning site EcoR1 (not destroyed); 3′ cloning site Not1 (not destroyed)
  Sequencing primers: 5′ pCAG-F; 3′ EGFP-N
Resource information
  A portion of this plasmid was derived from a plasmid made by: Mario Capecchi
Terms and licenses: Academic/Nonprofit Terms; Industry Terms: Not Available to Industry
How to cite: pCAGPBase was a gift from Joseph Loturco (Addgene plasmid # 40972)
